>Addgene plasmid #44468 | pGreenII 0579-1 (35S::LUC) | addgene full sequence | sequence record 477314 | Addgene Long Read Sequencing Result
GATCTCAAACAAACACATACAGCGACTTAGTTTACCCGCCAATATATCCTGTCAAGGCCTTCATGTTCTT
TCCTGCGTTATCCCCTGATTCTGTGGATAACCGTATTACCGCCTTTGAGTGAGCTGATACCGCTCGCCGC
AGCCGAACGACCGAGCGCAGCGAGTCAGTGAGCGAGGAAGCGGAAGAGCGCCCAATACGCAAACCGCCTC
TCCCCGCGCGTTGGCCGATTCATTAATGCAGCTGGCACGACAGGTTTCCCGACTGGAAAGCGGGCAGTGA
GCGCAACGCAATTAATGTGAGTTAGCTCACTCATTAGGCACCCCAGGCTTTACACTTTATGCTTCCGGCT
CGTATGTTGTGTGGAATTGTGAGCGGATAACAATTTCACACAGGAAACAGCTATGACCATGATTACGCCA
AGCGCGCAATTAACCCTCACTAAAGGGAACAAAAGCTGGAGCTCCACCGCGGTGGCGGCCGCTCTAGGTA
CCCAATTCGCCCTATAGTGAGTCGTATTACGCGCGCTCACTGGCCGTCGTTTTACAACGTCGTGACTGGG
AAAACCCTGGCGTTACCCAACTTAATCGCCTTGCAGCACATCCCCCTTTCGCCAGCTGGCGTAATAGCGA
AGAGGCCCGCACCGATCGCCCTTCCCAACAGTTGCGCAGCCTGAATGGCGAATGGAAATTGTAAGCGTTA
ATGTTATCGTACCCCTACTCCAAAAATGTCAAAGATACAGTCTCAGAAGACCAAAGGGCTATTGAGACTT
TTCAACAAAGGGTAATTTCGGGAAACCTCCTCGGATTCCATTGCCCAGCTATCTGTCACTTCATCGAAAG
GACAGTAGAAAAGGAAGGTGGCTCCTACAAATGCCATCATTGCGATAAAGGAAAGGCTATCATTCAAGAT
GCCTCTGCCGACAGTGGTCCCAAAGATGGACCCCCACCCACGAGGAGCATCGTGGAAAAAGAAGACGTTC
CAACCACGTCTTCAAAGCAAGTGGATTGATGTGACATCTCCACTGACGTAAGGGATGACGCACAATCCCA
CTATCCTTCGCAAGACCCTTCCTCTATATAAGGAAGTTCATTTCATTTGGAGAGGACAGCCCAAGCTCAT
GGAAGACGCCAAAAACATAAAGAAAGGCCCGGCGCCATTCTATCCGCTGGAAGATGGAACCGCTGGAGAG
CAACTGCATAAGGCTATGAAGAGATACGCCCTGGTTCCTGGAACAATTGCTTTTACAGATGCACATATCG
AGGTGGACATCACTTACGCTGAGTACTTCGAAATGTCCGTTCGGTTGGCAGAAGCTATGAAACGATATGG
GCTGAATACAAATCACAGAATCGTCGTATGCAGTGAAAACTCTCTTCAATTCTTTATGCCGGTGTTGGGC
GCGTTATTTATCGGAGTTGCAGTTGCGCCCGCGAACGACATTTATAATGAACGTGAATTGCTCAACAGTA
TGGGCATTTCGCAGCCTACCGTGGTGTTCGTTTCCAAAAAGGGGTTGCAAAAAATTTTGAACGTGCAAAA
AAAGCTCCCAATCATCCAAAAAATTATTATCATGGATTCTAAAACGGATTACCAGGGATTTCAGTCGATG
TACACGTTCGTCACATCTCATCTACCTCCCGGTTTTAATGAATACGATTTTGTGCCAGAGTCCTTCGATA
GGGACAAGACAATTGCACTGATCATGAACTCCTCTGGATCTACTGGTCTGCCTAAAGGTGTCGCTCTGCC
TCATAGAACTGCCTGCGTGAGATTCTCGCATGCCAGAGATCCTATTTTTGGCAATCAAATCATTCCGGAT
ACTGCGATTTTAAGTGTTGTTCCATTCCATCACGGTTTTGGAATGTTTACTACACTCGGATATTTGATAT
GTGGATTTCGAGTCGTCTTAATGTATAGATTTGAAGAAGAGCTGTTTCTGAGGAGCCTTCAGGATTACAA
GATTCAAAGTGCGCTGCTGGTGCCAACCCTATTCTCCTTCTTCGCCAAAAGCACTCTGATTGACAAATAC
GATTTATCTAATTTACACGAAATTGCTTCTGGTGGCGCTCCCCTCTCTAAGGAAGTCGGGGAAGCGGTTG
CCAAGAGGTTCCATCTGCCAGGTATCAGGCAAGGATATGGGCTCACTGAGACTACATCAGCTATTCTGAT
TACACCCGAGGGGGATGATAAACCGGGCGCGGTCGGTAAAGTTGTTCCATTTTTTGAAGCGAAGGTTGTG
GATCTGGATACCGGGAAAACGCTGGGCGTTAATCAAAGAGGCGAACTGTGTGTGAGAGGTCCTATGATTA
TGTCCGGTTATGTAAACAATCCGGAAGCGACCAACGCCTTGATTGACAAGGATGGATGGCTACATTCTGG
AGACATAGCTTACTGGGACGAAGACGAACACTTCTTCATCGTTGACCGCCTGAAGTCTCTGATTAAGTAC
AAAGGCTATCAGGTGGCTCCCGCTGAATTGGAATCCATCTTGCTCCAACACCCCAACATCTTCGACGCAG
GTGTCGCAGGTCTTCCCGACGATGACGCCGGTGAACTTCCCGCCGCCGTTGTTGTTTTGGAGCACGGAAA
GACGATGACGGAAAAAGAGATCGTGGATTACGTCGCCAGTCAAGTAACAACCGCGAAAAAGTTGCGCGGA
GGAGTTGTGTTTGTGGACGAAGTACCGAAAGGTCTTACCGGAAAACTCGACGCAAGAAAAATCAGAGAGA
TCCTCATAAAGGCCAAGAAGGGCGGAAAGATCGCCGTGTAATTCTAGCTAGAGAATTAATTCGGTACGCT
GAAATCACCAGTCTCTCTCTACAAATCTATCTCTCTCTATTTTCTCCATAAATAATGTGTGAGTAGTTTC
CCGATAAGGGAAATTAGGGTTCTTATAGGGTTTCGCTCATGTGTTGAGCATATAAGAAACCCTTAGTATG
TATTTGTATTTGTAAAATACTTCTATCAATAAAATTTCTAATTCCTAAAACCAAAATCCAGTACTAAAAT
CCAGATCGATAACGTTACACCACAATATATCCTGCCAAGATCTCATGTGAGCAAAAGGCCAGCAAAAGGC
CAGGAACCGTAAAAAGGCCGCGTTGCTGGCGTTTTTCCATAGGCTCCGCCCCCCTGACGAGCATCACAAA
AATCGACGCTCAAGTCAGAGGTGGCGAAACCCGACAGGACTATAAAGATACCAGGCGTTTCCCCCTGGAA
GCTCCCTCGTGCGCTCTCCTGTTCCGACCCTGCCGCTTACCGGATACCTGTCCGCCTTTCTCCCTTCGGG
AAGCGTGGCGCTTTCTCATAGCTCACGCTGTAGGTATCTCAGTTCGGTGTAGGTCGTTCGCTCCAAGCTG
GGCTGTGTGCACGAACCCCCCGTTCAGCCCGACCGCTGCGCCTTATCCGGTAACTATCGTCTTGAGTCCA
ACCCGGTAAGACACGACTTATCGCCACTGGCAGCAGCCACTGGTAACAGGATTAGCAGAGCGAGGTATGT
AGGCGGTGCTACAGAGTTCTTGAAGTGGTGGCCTAACTACGGCTACACTAGAAGAACAGTATTTGGTATC
TGCGCTCTGCTGAAGCCAGTTACCTTCGGAAGAAGAGTTGGTAGCTCTTGATCCGGCAAACAAACCACCG
CTGGTAGCGGTGGTTTTTTTGTTTGCAAGCAGCAGATTACGCGCAGAAAAAAAGGATCTCAAGAAGATCC
TTTGATCTTTTCTACGGGGTCTGACGCTCAGTGGAACGAAAACTCACGTTAAGGGATTTTGGTCATGAGA
TTATCAAAAAGGATCTTCACCTAGATCCTTTTAAATTAAAAATGAAGTTTTAAATCAATCTAAAGTATAT
ATGTGTAACATTGGTCTAGTGATTAGAAAAACTCATCGAGCATCAAATGAAACTGCAATTTATTCATATC
AGGATTATCAATACCATATTTTTGAAAAAGCCGTTTCTGTAATGAAGGAGAAAACTCACCGAGGCAGTTC
CATAGGATGGCAAGATCCTGGTATCGGTCTGCGATTCCGACTCGTCCAACATCAATACAACCTATTAATT
TCCCCTCGTCAAAAATAAGGTTATCAAGTGAGAAATCACCATGAGTGACGACTGAATCCGGTGAGAATGG
CAAAAGTTTATGCATTTCTTTCCAGACTTGTTCAACAGGCCAGCCATTACGCTCGTCATCAAAATCACTC
GCATCAACCAAACCGTTATTCATTCGTGATTGCGCCTGAGCGAGACGAAATACGCGATCGCTGTTAAAAG
GACAATTACAAACAGGAATCGAATGCAACCGGCGCAGGAACACTGCCAGCGCATCAACAATATTTTCACC
TGAATCAGGATATTCTTCTAATACCTGGAATGCTGTTTTCCCTGGGATCGCAGTGGTGAGTAACCATGCA
TCATCAGGAGTACGGATAAAATGCTTGATGGTCGGAAGAGGCATAAATTCCGTCAGCCAGTTTAGTCTGA
CCATCTCATCTGTAACATCATTGGCAACGCTACCTTTGCCATGTTTCAGAAACAACTCTGGCGCATCGGG
CTTCCCATACAATCGGTAGATTGTCGCACCTGATTGCCCGACATTATCGCGAGCCCATTTATACCCATAT
AAATCAGCATCCATGTTGGAATTTAATCGCGGCCTTGAGCAAGACGTTTCCCGTTGAATATGGCTCATAA
CACCCCTTGTATTACTGTTTATGTAAGCAGACAGTTTTATTGTTCATGATGATATATTTTTATCTTGTGC
AATGTAACATCAGAGATTTTGAGACACAACGTGGCTTTGTTGAATAAATCGAACTTTTGCTGAGTTGAAG
GATCAGATCACGCATCTTCCCGACAACGCAGACCGTTCCGTGGCAAAGCAAAAGTTCAAAATCACCAACT
GGTCCACCTACAACAAAGCTCTCATCAACCGTGGCTCCCTCACTTTCTGGCTGGATGATGGGGCGATTCA
GGCGATCCCCATCCAACAGCCCGCCGTCGAGCGGGCTTTTTTATCCCCGGAAGCCTGTGGATAGAGGGTA
GTTATCCACGTGAAACCGCTAATGCCCCGCAAAGCCTTGATTCACGGGGCTTTCCGGCCCGCTCCAAAAA
CTATCCACGTGAAATCGCTAATCAGGGTACGTGAAATCGCTAATCGGAGTACGTGAAATCGCTAATAAGG
TCACGTGAAATCGCTAATCAAAAAGGCACGTGAGAACGCTAATAGCCCTTTCAGATCAACAGCTTGCAAA
CACCCCTCGCTCCGGCAAGTAGTTACAGCAAGTAGTATGTTCAATTAGCTTTTCAATTATGAATATATAT
ATCAATTATTGGTCGCCCTTGGCTTGTGGACAATGCGCTACGCGCACCGGCTCCGCCCGTGGACAACCGC
AAGCGGTTGCCCACCGTCGAGCGCCTTTGCCCACAACCCGGCGGCCGGCCGCAACAGATCGTTTTATAAA
TTTTTTTTTTTGAAAAAGAAAAAGCCCGAAAGGCGGCAACCTCTCGGGCTTCTGGATTTCCGATCCCCGG
AATTA
Features (pLannotate 1.2.2; 19 found; start..end, strand, type, name):
     30..54      -  misc_feature   RB T-DNA repeat: right border repeat from nopaline C58 T-DNA
     62..186     +  rep_origin     RSF ori (fragment): Plasmids containing the RSF 1030 origin of replication can be propagated in E. coli cells that contain additional plasmids with compatible origins.
    188..280     +  CDS            lacI (fragment): lac repressor; lacI; The lac repressor binds to the lac operator to inhibit transcription in E. coli. This inhibition can be relieved by adding lactose or isopropyl-β-D-thiogalactopyranoside (IPTG).
    293..314     +  protein_bind   CAP binding site: CAP binding activates transcription in the presence of cAMP. E. coli catabolite activator protein
    329..359     +  promoter       lac promoter: promoter for the E. coli lac operon
    367..383     +  protein_bind   lac operator: The lac repressor binds to the lac operator to inhibit transcription in E. coli. This inhibition can be relieved by adding lactose or isopropyl-β-D-thiogalactopyranoside (IPTG). lac repressor encoded by lacI
    428..446     +  promoter       T3 promoter: promoter for bacteriophage T3 RNA polymerase
    459..487     +  misc_feature   MCS (fragment): pBluescript multiple cloning site
    501..519     -  promoter       T7 promoter: promoter for bacteriophage T7 RNA polymerase
    527..682     +  CDS            lacZα (fragment): LacZα fragment of β-galactosidase; lacZ fragment
    763..1108    +  promoter       CaMV 35S promoter: strong constitutive promoter from cauliflower mosaic virus
   1060..1106    +  promoter       minimal CaMV 35S promoter: minimal 35S promoter from cauliflower mosaic virus
   1119..2771    +  CDS            luciferase: firefly luciferase; luc+; enhanced luc+ version of the luciferase gene
   2841..3017    +  polyA_signal   CaMV poly(A) signal: cauliflower mosaic virus polyadenylation signal
   3025..3047    -  misc_feature   LB T-DNA repeat: left border repeat from nopaline C58 T-DNA (truncated)
   3114..3702    -  rep_origin     ori: high-copy-number ColE1/pMB1/pBR322/pUC origin of replication
   3873..4688    -  CDS            KanR: aminoglycoside phosphotransferase; aph(3')-Ia; confers resistance to kanamycin in bacteria or G418 (Geneticin®) in eukaryotes
   4873..4974    +  CDS            TRA2_ECOLX (fragment): Protein predicted: Swiss-Prot protein existence level 4. Required for transposition of transposon Tn903. From Escherichia coli.
   4979..5414    +  rep_origin     pSa ori: origin of replication from bacterial plasmid pSa
