>Addgene plasmid #44468 | pGreenII 0579-1 (35S::LUC) | analyzer sequence | sequence record 60748
GATCTCAAACAAACACATACAGCGACTTAGTTTACCCGCCAATATATCCTGTCAAGGCCTTCATGTTCTT
TCCTGCGTTATCCCCTGATTCTGTGGATAACCGTATTACCGCCTTTGAGTGAGCTGATACCGCTCGCCGC
AGCCGAACGACCGAGCGCAGCGAGTCAGTGAGCGAGGAAGCGGAAGAGCGCCCAATACGCAAACCGCCTC
TCCCCGCGCGTTGGCCGATTCATTAATGCAGCTGGCACGACAGGTTTCCCGACTGGAAAGCGGGCAGTGA
GCGCAACGCAATTAATGTGAGTTAGCTCACTCATTAGGCACCCCAGGCTTTACACTTTATGDCTTCCGGC
TCGTATGTTGTGTGGAATTGTGAGCGGATAACAATTTCACACAGGAAACAGCTATGACCATGATTACGCC
AAGCTCGGAATTAACCCTCACTAAAGGGAACAAAAGCTGGAGCTCCACCGCGGTGGCGGCCGCTCTAGGT
ACCCAATTCGCCCTATAGTGAGTCGTATTACGCGCGCTCACTGGCCGTCGTTTTACAACGTCGTGACTGG
GAAAACCCTGGCGTTACCCAACTTAATCGCCTTGCAGCACATCCCCCTTTCGCCAGCTGGCGTAATAGCG
AAGAGGCCCGCACCGATCGCCCTTCCCAACAGTTGCGCAGCCTGAATGGCGAATGGAAATTGTAAGCGTT
AATGTTATCGTACCCCTACTCCAAAAATGTCAAAGATACAGTCTCAGAAGACCAAAGGGCTATTGAGACT
TTTCAACAAAGGGTAATTTCGGGAAACCTCCTCGGATTCCATTGCCCAGCTATCTGTCACTTCATCGAAA
GGACAGTAGAAAAGGAAGGTGGCTCCTACAAATGCCATCATTGCGATAAAGGAAAGGCTATCATTCAAGA
TGCCTCTGCCGACAGTGGTCCCAAAGATGGACCCCCACCCACGAGGAGCATCGTGGAAAAAGAAGACGTT
CCAACCACGTCTTCAAAGCAAGTGGATTGATGTGACATCTCCACTGACGTAAGGGATGACGCACAATCCC
ACTATCCTTCGCAAGACCCTTCCTCTATATAAGGAAGTTCATTTCATTTGGAGAGGACAGCCCAAGCTCA
TGGAAGACGCCAAAAACATAAAGAAAGGCCCGGCGCCATTCTATCCGCTGGAAGATGGAACCGCTGGAGA
GCAACTGCATAAGGCTATGAAGAGATACGCCCTGGTTCCTGGAACAATTGCTTTTACAGATGCACATATC
GAGGTGGACATCACTTACGCTGAGTACTTCGAAATGTCCGTTCGGTTGGCAGAAGCTATGAAACGATATG
GGCTGAATACAAATCACAGAATCGTCGTATGCAGTGAAAACTCTCTTCAATTCTTTATGCCGGTGTTGGG
CGCGTTATTTATCGGAGTTGCAGTTGCGCCCGCGAACGACATTTATAATGAACGTGAATTGCTCAACAGT
ATGGGCATTTCGCAGCCTACCGTGGTGTTCGTTTCCAAAAAGGGGTTGCAAAAAATTTTGAACGTGCAAA
AAAAGCTCCCAATCATCCAAAAAATTATTATCATGGATTCTAAAACGGATTACCAGGGATTTCAGTCGAT
GTACACGTTCGTCACATCTCATCTACCTCCCGGTTTTAATGAATACGATTTTGTGCCAGAGTCCTTCGAT
AGGGACAAGACAATTGCACTGATCATGAACTCCTCTGGATCTACTGGTCTGCCTAAAGGTGTCGCTCTGC
CTCATAGAACTGCCTGCGTGAGATTCTCGCATGCCAGAGATCCTATTTTTGGCAATCAAATCATTCCGGA
TACTGCGATTTTAAGTGTTGTTCCATTCCATCACGGTTTTGGAATGTTTACTACACTCGGATATTTGATA
TGTGGATTTCGAGTCGTCTTAATGTATAGATTTGAAGAAGAGCTGTTTCTGAGGAGCCTTCAGGATTACA
AGATTCAAAGTGCGCTGCTGGTGCCAACCCTATTCTCCTTCTTCGCCAAAAGCACTCTGATTGACAAATA
CGATTTATCTAATTTACACGAAATTGCTTCTGGTGGCGCTCCCCTCTCTAAGGAAGTCGGGGAAGCGGTT
GCCAAGAGGTTCCATCTGCCAGGTATCAGGCAAGGATATGGGCTCACTGAGACTACATCAGCTATTCTGA
TTACACCCGAGGGGGATGATAAACCGGGCGCGGTCGGTAAAGTTGTTCCATTTTTTGAAGCGAAGGTTGT
GGATCTGGATACCGGGAAAACGCTGGGCGTTAATCAAAGAGGCGAACTGTGTGTGAGAGGTCCTATGATT
ATGTCCGGTTATGTAAACAATCCGGAAGCGACCAACGCCTTGATTGACAAGGATGGATGGCTACATTCTG
GAGACATAGCTTACTGGGACGAAGACGAACACTTCTTCATCGTTGACCGCCTGAAGTCTCTGATTAAGTA
CAAAGGCTATCAGGTGGCTCCCGCTGAATTGGAATCCATCTTGCTCCAACACCCCAACATCTTCGACGCA
GGTGTCGCAGGTCTTCCCGACGATGACGCCGGTGAACTTCCCGCCGCCGTTGTTGTTTTGGAGCACGGAA
AGACGATGACGGAAAAAGAGATCGTGGATTACGTCGCCAGTCAAGTAACAACCGCGAAAAAGTTGCGCGG
AGGAGTTGTGTTTGTGGACGAAGTACCGAAAGGTCTTACCGGAAAACTCGACGCAAGAAAAATCAGAGAG
ATCCTCATAAAGGCCAAGAAGGGCGGAAAGATCGCCGTGTAATTCTAGCTAGAGAATTAATTCGGTACGC
TGAAATCACCAGTCTCTCTCTACAAATCTATCTCTCTCTATTTTCTCCATAAATAATGTGTGAGTAGTTT
CCCGATAAGGGAAATTAGGGTTCTTATAGGGTTTCGCTCATGTGTTGAGCATATAAGAAACCCTTAGTAT
GTATTTGTATTTGTAAAATACTTCTATCAATAAAATTTCTAATTCCTAAAACCAAAATCCAGTACTAAAA
TCCAGATCGATAACGTTACACCACAATATATCCTGCCAAGATCTCATGTGAGCAAAAGGCCAGCAAAAGG
CCAGGAACCGTAAAAAGGCCGCGTTGCTGGCGTTTTTCCATAGGCTCCGCCCCCCTGACGAGCATCACAA
AAATCGACGCTCAAGTCAGAGGTGGCGAAACCCGACAGGACTATAAAGATACCAGGCGTTTCCCCCTGGA
AGCTCCCTCGTGCGCTCTCCTGTTCCGACCCTGCCGCTTACCGGATACCTGTCCGCCTTTCTCCCTTCGG
GAAGCGTGGCGCTTTCTCATAGCTCACGCTGTAGGTATCTCAGTTCGGTGTAGGTCGTTCGCTCCAAGCT
GGGCTGTGTGCACGAACCCCCCGTTCAGCCCGACCGCTGCGCCTTATCCGGTAACTATCGTCTTGAGTCC
AACCCGGTAAGACACGACTTATCGCCACTGGCAGCAGCCACTGGTAACAGGATTAGCAGAGCGAGGTATG
TAGGCGGTGCTACAGAGTTCTTGAAGTGGTGGCCTAACTACGGCTACACTAGAAGAACAGTATTTGGTAT
CTGCGCTCTGCTGAAGCCAGTTACCTTCGGAAGAAGAGTTGGTAGCTCTTGATCCGGCAAACAAACCACC
GCTGGTAGCGGTGGTTTTTTTGTTTGCAAGCAGCAGATTACGCGCAGAAAAAAAGGATCTCAAGAAGATC
CTTTGATCTTTTCTACGGGGTCTGACGCTCAGTGGAACGAAAACTCACGTTAAGGGATTTTGGTCATGAG
ATTATCAAAAAGGATCTTCACCTAGATCCTTTTAAATTAAAAATGAAGTTTTAAATCAATCTAAAGTATA
TATGTGTAACATTGGTCTAGTGATTAGAAAAACTCATCGAGCATCAAATGAAACTGCAATTTATTCATAT
CAGGATTATCAATACCATATTTTTGAAAAAGCCGTTTCTGTAATGAAGGAGAAAACTCACCGAGGCAGTT
CCATAGGATGGCAAGATCCTGGTATCGGTCTGCGATTCCGACTCGTCCAACATCAATACAACCTATTAAT
TTCCCCTCGTCAAAAATAAGGTTATCAAGTGAGAAATCACCATGAGTGACGACTGAATCCGGTGAGAATG
GCAAAAGTTTATGCATTTCTTTCCAGACTTGTTCAACAGGCCAGCCATTACGCTCGTCATCAAAATCACT
CGCATCAACCAAACCGTTATTCATTCGTGATTGCGCCTGAGCGAGACGAAATACGCGATCGCTGTTAAAA
GGACAATTACAAACAGGAATCGAATGCAACCGGCGCAGGAACACTGCCAGCGCATCAACAATATTTTCAC
CTGAATCAGGATATTCTTCTAATACCTGGAATGCTGTTTTCCCTGGGATCGCAGTGGTGAGTAACCATGC
ATCATCAGGAGTACGGATAAAATGCTTGATGGTCGGAAGAGGCATAAATTCCGTCAGCCAGTTTAGTCTG
ACCATCTCATCTGTAACAACATTGGCAACGCTACCTTTGCCATGTTTCAGAAACAACTCTGGCGCATCGG
GCTTCCCATACAATCGGTAGATTGTCGCACCTGATTGCCCGACATTATCGCGAGCCCATTTATACCCATA
TAAATCAGCATCCATGTTGGAATTTAATCGCGGCCTTGAGCAAGACGTTTCCCGTTGAATATGGCTCATA
ACACCCCTTGTATTACTGTTTATGTAAGCAGACAGTTTTATTGTTCATGATGATATATTTTTATCTTGTG
CAATGTAACATCAGAGATTTTGAGACACAACGTGGCTTTGTTGAATAAATCGAACTTTTGCTGAGTTGAA
GGATCAGATCACGCATCTTCCCGACAACGCAGACCGTTCCGTGGCAAAGCAAAAGTTCAAAATCACCAAC
TGGTCCACCTACAACAAAGCTCTCATCAACCGTGGCTCCCTCACTTTCTGGCTGGATGATGGGGCGATTC
AGGCGATCCCCATCCAACAGCCCGCCGTCGAGCGGGCTTTTTTATCCCCGGAAGCCTGTGGATAGAGGGT
AGTTATCCACGTGAAACCGCTAATGCCCCGCAAAGCCTTGATTCACGGGGCTTTCCGGCCCGCTCCAAAA
ACTATCCACGTGAAATCGCTAATCAGGGTACGTGAAATCGCTAATCGGAGTACGTGAAATCGCTAATAAG
GTCACGTGAAATCGCTAATCAAAAAGGCACGTGAGAACGCTAATAGCCCTTTCAGATCAACAGCTTGCAA
ACACCCCTCGCTCCGGCAAGTAGTTACAGCAAGTAGTATGTTCAATTAGCTTTTCAATTATGAATATATA
TATCAATTATTGGTCGCCCTTGGCTTGTGGACAATGCGCTACGCGCACCGGCTCCGCCCGTGGACAACCG
CAAGCGGTTGCCCACCGTCGAGCGCCAGCGCCTTTGCCCACAACCCGGCGGCCGGCCGCAACAGATCGTT
TTATAAATTTTTTTTTTTGAAAAAGAAAAAGCCCGAAAGGCGGCAACCTCTCGGGCTTCTGGATTTCCGA
TCCCCGGAATTAGA
Features (pLannotate 1.2.2; 19 found; start..end, strand, type, name):
     30..54      -  misc_feature   RB T-DNA repeat: right border repeat from nopaline C58 T-DNA
     62..186     +  rep_origin     RSF ori (fragment): Plasmids containing the RSF 1030 origin of replication can be propagated in E. coli cells that contain additional plasmids with compatible origins.
    188..280     +  CDS            lacI (fragment): lac repressor; lacI; The lac repressor binds to the lac operator to inhibit transcription in E. coli. This inhibition can be relieved by adding lactose or isopropyl-β-D-thiogalactopyranoside (IPTG).
    293..314     +  protein_bind   CAP binding site: CAP binding activates transcription in the presence of cAMP. E. coli catabolite activator protein
    329..360     +  promoter       lac promoter: promoter for the E. coli lac operon
    368..384     +  protein_bind   lac operator: The lac repressor binds to the lac operator to inhibit transcription in E. coli. This inhibition can be relieved by adding lactose or isopropyl-β-D-thiogalactopyranoside (IPTG). lac repressor encoded by lacI
    429..447     +  promoter       T3 promoter: promoter for bacteriophage T3 RNA polymerase
    460..488     +  misc_feature   MCS (fragment): pBluescript multiple cloning site
    502..520     -  promoter       T7 promoter: promoter for bacteriophage T7 RNA polymerase
    528..683     +  CDS            lacZα (fragment): LacZα fragment of β-galactosidase; lacZ fragment
    764..1109    +  promoter       CaMV 35S promoter: strong constitutive promoter from cauliflower mosaic virus
   1061..1107    +  promoter       minimal CaMV 35S promoter: minimal 35S promoter from cauliflower mosaic virus
   1120..2772    +  CDS            luciferase: firefly luciferase; luc+; enhanced luc+ version of the luciferase gene
   2842..3018    +  polyA_signal   CaMV poly(A) signal: cauliflower mosaic virus polyadenylation signal
   3026..3048    -  misc_feature   LB T-DNA repeat: left border repeat from nopaline C58 T-DNA (truncated)
   3115..3703    -  rep_origin     ori: high-copy-number ColE1/pMB1/pBR322/pUC origin of replication
   3874..4689    -  CDS            KanR: aminoglycoside phosphotransferase; aph(3')-Ia; confers resistance to kanamycin in bacteria or G418 (Geneticin®) in eukaryotes
   4874..4975    +  CDS            TRA2_ECOLX (fragment): Protein predicted: Swiss-Prot protein existence level 4. Required for transposition of transposon Tn903. From Escherichia coli.
   4980..5415    +  rep_origin     pSa ori: origin of replication from bacterial plasmid pSa
