>Addgene plasmid #44468 | pGreenII 0579-1 (35S::LUC) Sequencing Result | analyzer sequence | sequence record 466459
GATCTCAAACAAACACATACAGCGACTTAGTTTACCCGCCAATATATCCTGTCAAGGCCTTCATGTTCTT
TCCTGCGTTATCCCCTGATTCTGTGGATAACCGTATTACCGCCTTTGAGTGAGCTGATACCGCTCGCCGC
AGCCGAACGACCGAGCGCAGCGAGTCAGTGAGCGAGGAAGCGGAAGAGCGCCCAATACGCAAACCGCCTC
TCCCCGCGCGTTGGCCGATTCATTAATGCAGCTGGCACGACAGGTTTCCCGACTGGAAAGCGGGCAGTGA
GCGCAACGCAATTAATGTGAGTTAGCTCACTCATTAGGCACCCCAGGCTTTACACTTTATGCTTCCGGCT
CGTATGTTGTGTGGAATTGTGAGCGGATAACAATTTCACACAGGAAACAGCTATGACCATGATTACGCCA
AGCGCGCAATTAACCCTCACTAAAGGGAACAAAAGCTGGAGCTCCACCGCGGTGGCGGCCGCTCTAGGTA
CCCAATTCGCCCTATAGTGAGTCGTATTACGCGCGCTCACTGGCCGTCGTTTTACAACGTCGTGACTGGG
AAAACCCTGGCGTTACCCAACTTAATCGCCTTGCAGCACATCCCCCTTTCGCCAGCTGGCGTAATAGCGA
AGAGGCCCGCACCGATCGCCCTTCCCAACAGTTGCGCAGCCTGAATGGCGAATGGAAATTGTAAGCGTTA
ATGTTATCGTACCCCTACTCCAAAAATGTCAAAGATACAGTCTCAGAAGACCAAAGGGCTATTGAGACTT
TTCAACAAAGGGTAATTTCGGGAAACCTCCTCGGATTCCATTGCCCAGCTATCTGTCACTTCATCGAAAG
GACAGTAGAAAAGGAAGGTGGCTCCTACAAATGCCATCATTGCGATAAAGGAAAGGCTATCATTCAAGAT
GCCTCTGCCGACAGTGGTCCCAAAGATGGACCCCCACCCACGAGGAGCATCGTGGAAAAAGAAGACGTTC
CAACCACGTCTTCAAAGCAAGTGGATTGATGTGACATCTCCACTGACGTAAGGGATGACGCACAATCCCA
CTATCCTTCGCAAGACCCTTCCTCTATATAAGGAAGTTCATTTCATTTGGAGAGGACAGCCCAAGCTCAT
GGAAGACGCCAAAAACATAAAGAAAGGCCCGGCGCCATTCTATCCGCTGGAAGATGGAACCGCTGGAGAG
CAACTGCATAAGGCTATGAAGAGATACGCCCTGGTTCCTGGAACAATTGCTTTTACAGATGCACATATCG
AGGTGGACATCACTTACGCTGAGTACTTCGAAATGTCCGTTCGGTTGGCAGAAGCTATGAAACGATATGG
GCTGAATACAAATCACAGAATCGTCGTATGCAGTGAAAACTCTCTTCAATTCTTTATGCCGGTGTTGGGC
GCGTTATTTATCGGAGTTGCAGTTGCGCCCGCGAACGACATTTATAATGAACGTGAATTGCTCAACAGTA
TGGGCATTTCGCAGCCTACCGTGGTGTTCGTTTCCAAAAAGGGGTTGCAAAAAATTTTGAACGTGCAAAA
AAAGCTCCCAATCATCCAAAAAATTATTATCATGGATTCTAAAACGGATTACCAGGGATTTCAGTCGATG
TACACGTTCGTCACATCTCATCTACCTCCCGGTTTTAATGAATACGATTTTGTGCCAGAGTCCTTCGATA
GGGACAAGACAATTGCACTGATCATGAACTCCTCTGGATCTACTGGTCTGCCTAAAGGTGTCGCTCTGCC
TCATAGAACTGCCTGCGTGAGATTCTCGCATGCCAGAGATCCTATTTTTGGCAATCAAATCATTCCGGAT
ACTGCGATTTTAAGTGTTGTTCCATTCCATCACGGTTTTGGAATGTTTACTACACTCGGATATTTGATAT
GTGGATTTCGAGTCGTCTTAATGTATAGATTTGAAGAAGAGCTGTTTCTGAGGAGCCTTCAGGATTACAA
GATTCAAAGTGCGCTGCTGGTGCCAACCCTATTCTCCTTCTTCGCCAAAAGCACTCTGATTGACAAATAC
GATTTATCTAATTTACACGAAATTGCTTCTGGTGGCGCTCCCCTCTCTAAGGAAGTCGGGGAAGCGGTTG
CCAAGAGGTTCCATCTGCCAGGTATCAGGCAAGGATATGGGCTCACTGAGACTACATCAGCTATTCTGAT
TACACCCGAGGGGGATGATAAACCGGGCGCGGTCGGTAAAGTTGTTCCATTTTTTGAAGCGAAGGTTGTG
GATCTGGATACCGGGAAAACGCTGGGCGTTAATCAAAGAGGCGAACTGTGTGTGAGAGGTCCTATGATTA
TGTCCGGTTATGTAAACAATCCGGAAGCGACCAACGCCTTGATTGACAAGGATGGATGGCTACATTCTGG
AGACATAGCTTACTGGGACGAAGACGAACACTTCTTCATCGTTGACCGCCTGAAGTCTCTGATTAAGTAC
AAAGGCTATCAGGTGGCTCCCGCTGAATTGGAATCCATCTTGCTCCAACACCCCAACATCTTCGACGCAG
GTGTCGCAGGTCTTCCCGACGATGACGCCGGTGAACTTCCCGCCGCCGTTGTTGTTTTGGAGCACGGAAA
GACGATGACGGAAAAAGAGATCGTGGATTACGTCGCCAGTCAAGTAACAACCGCGAAAAAGTTGCGCGGA
GGAGTTGTGTTTGTGGACGAAGTACCGAAAGGTCTTACCGGAAAACTCGACGCAAGAAAAATCAGAGAGA
TCCTCATAAAGGCCAAGAAGGGCGGAAAGATCGCCGTGTAATTCTAGCTAGAGAATTAATTCGGTACGCT
GAAATCACCAGTCTCTCTCTACAAATCTATCTCTCTCTATTTTCTCCATAAATAATGTGTGAGTAGTTTC
CCGATAAGGGAAATTAGGGTTCTTATAGGGTTTCGCTCATGTGTTGAGCATATAAGAAACCCTTAGTATG
TATTTGTATTTGTAAAATACTTCTATCAATAAAATTTCTAATTCCTAAAACCAAAATCCAGTACTAAAAT
CCAGATCGATAACGTTACACCACAATATATCCTGCCAAGATCTCATGTGAGCAAAAGGCCAGCAAAAGGC
CAGGAACCGTAAAAAGGCCGCGTTGCTGGCGTTTTTCCATAGGCTCCGCCCCCCTGACGAGCATCACAAA
AATCGACGCTCAAGTCAGAGGTGGCGAAACCCGACAGGACTATAAAGATACCAGGCGTTTCCCCCTGGAA
GCTCCCTCGTGCGCTCTCCTGTTCCGACCCTGCCGCTTACCGGATACCTGTCCGCCTTTCTCCCTTCGGG
AAGCGTGGCGCTTTCTCATAGCTCACGCTGTAGGTATCTCAGTTCGGTGTAGGTCGTTCGCTCCAAGCTG
GGCTGTGTGCACGAACCCCCCGTTCAGCCCGACCGCTGCGCCTTATCCGGTAACTATCGTCTTGAGTCCA
ACCCGGTAAGACACGACTTATCGCCACTGGCAGCAGCCACTGGTAACAGGATTAGCAGAGCGAGGTATGT
AGGCGGTGCTACAGAGTTCTTGAAGTGGTGGCCTAACTACGGCTACACTAGAAGAACAGTATTTGGTATC
TGCGCTCTGCTGAAGCCAGTTACCTTCGGAAGAAGAGTTGGTAGCTCTTGATCCGGCAAACAAACCACCG
CTGGTAGCGGTGGTTTTTTTGTTTGCAAGCAGCAGATTACGCGCAGAAAAAAAGGATCTCAAGAAGATCC
TTTGATCTTTTCTACGGGGTCTGACGCTCAGTGGAACGAAAACTCACGTTAAGGGATTTTGGTCATGAGA
TTATCAAAAAGGATCTTCACCTAGATCCTTTTAAATTAAAAATGAAGTTTTAAATCAATCTAAAGTACTG
AGAGATCCCCTCATAATTTCCCCAAAGCGTAACCATGTGTGAATAAATTTTGAGCTAGTAGGGTTGCAGC
CACGAGTAAGTCTTCCCTTGTTATTGTGTAGCCAGAATGCCGCAAAACTTCCATGCCTAAGCGAACTGTT
GAGAGTACGTTTCGATTTCTGACTGTGTTAGCCTGGAAGTGCTTGTCCCAACCTTGTTTCTGAGCATGAA
CGCCCGCAAGCCAACATGTTAGTTGAAGCATCAGGGCGATTAGCAGCATGATATCAAAACGCTCTGAGCT
GCTCGTTCGGCTATGGCGTAGGCCTAGTCCGTAGGCAGGACTTTTCAAGTCTCGGAAGGTTTCTTCAATC
TGCATTCGCTTCGAATAGATATTAACAAGTTGTTTGGGTGTTCGAATTTCAACAGGTAAGTTAGTTGCTA
GAACCCATGGCTCCTTTGCCGACGCTGAGTAGATTTTAGGTGACGGGTGGTGACAATGAGTCCGTGTCGA
GCGCTGATTTTTTCGGCCTTTAGAGCGAGATTTATACAATAGAATTTGGCATGAGATTGGATTGCTTTTA
GTCAGCCTCTTATAGCCTAAAGTCTTTGAGTGACTAGATGACATATCATGTAAGTTGCTGATAGGTTTCC
AGTTTTCCGCTCCTAGGTCTGCATATTGTACTTTTCCTCTTACTCGACTTAACCAGTACCAACCCAGCTT
CTCAACGGATTTATACCATGGCACTTTAAAGCCAGCATCACTGACAATGAGCGGTGTGGTGTTACTCGGT
AGAATGCTCGCAAGGTCGGCTAGAAATTGGTCATGAGCTTTCTTTGAACATTGCTCTGAAAGCGGGAACG
CTTTCTCATAAAGAGTAACAGAACGACCGTGTAGTGCGACTGAAGCTCGCAATACCATAAGTCGTTTTTG
CTCACGAATATCAGACCAGTCAACAAGTACAATGGGCATCGTATTGCCCGAACAGATAAAGCTAGCATGC
CAACGGTATACAGCGAGTCGCTCTTTGTGGAGGTGACGATTACCTAACAATCGGTCGATTCGTTTGATGT
TATGTTTTGTTCTCGCTTTGGTTGGCAGGTTACGGCCAAGTTCGGTAAGAGTGAGAGTTTTACAGTCAAG
TAATGCGTGGCAAGCCAACGTTAAGCTGTTGAGTCGTTTTAAGTGTAATTCGGGGCAGAATTGGTAAAGA
GAGTCGTGTAAAATATCGAGTTCGCACATCTTGTTGTCTGATTATTGATTTTTCGCGAAACCATTTGATC
ATATGACAAGATGTGTATCCACCTTAACTTAATGATTTTTACCAAAATCATTAGGGGATTCATCAGTCTA
AAGTATATATGTGTAACATTGGTCTAGTGATTAGAAAAACTCATCGAGCATCAAATGAAACTGCAATTTA
TTCATATCAGGATTATCAATACCATATTTTTGAAAAAGCCGTTTCTGTAATGAAGGAGAAAACTCACCGA
GGCAGTTCCATAGGATGGCAAGATCCTGGTATCGGTCTGCGATTCCGACTCGTCCAACATCAATACAACC
TATTAATTTCCCCTCGTCAAAAATAAGGTTATCAAGTGAGAAATCACCATGAGTGACGACTGAATCCGGT
GAGAATGGCAAAAGTTTATGCATTTCTTTCCAGACTTGTTCAACAGGCCAGCCATTACGCTCGTCATCAA
AATCACTCGCATCAACCAAACCGTTATTCATTCGTGATTGCGCCTGAGCGAGACGAAATACGCGATCGCT
GTTAAAAGGACAATTACAAACAGGAATCGAATGCAACCGGCGCAGGAACACTGCCAGCGCATCAACAATA
TTTTCACCTGAATCAGGATATTCTTCTAATACCTGGAATGCTGTTTTCCCTGGGATCGCAGTGGTGAGTA
ACCATGCATCATCAGGAGTACGGATAAAATGCTTGATGGTCGGAAGAGGCATAAATTCCGTCAGCCAGTT
TAGTCTGACCATCTCATCTGTAACATCATTGGCAACGCTACCTTTGCCATGTTTCAGAAACAACTCTGGC
GCATCGGGCTTCCCATACAATCGGTAGATTGTCGCACCTGATTGCCCGACATTATCGCGAGCCCATTTAT
ACCCATATAAATCAGCATCCATGTTGGAATTTAATCGCGGCCTTGAGCAAGACGTTTCCCGTTGAATATG
GCTCATAACACCCCTTGTATTACTGTTTATGTAAGCAGACAGTTTTATTGTTCATGATGATATATTTTTA
TCTTGTGCAATGTAACATCAGAGATTTTGAGACACAACGTGGCTTTGTTGAATAAATCGAACTTTTGCTG
AGTTGAAGGATCAGATCACGCATCTTCCCGACAACGCAGACCGTTCCGTGGCAAAGCAAAAGTTCAAAAT
CACCAACTGGTCCACCTACAACAAAGCTCTCATCAACCGTGGCTCCCTCACTTTCTGGCTGGATGATGGG
GCGATTCAGGCGATCCCCATCCAACAGCCCGCCGTCGAGCGGGCTTTTTTATCCCCGGAAGCCTGTGGAT
AGAGGGTAGTTATCCACGTGAAACCGCTAATGCCCCGCAAAGCCTTGATTCACGGGGCTTTCCGGCCCGC
TCCAAAAACTATCCACGTGAAATCGCTAATCAGGGTACGTGAAATCGCTAATCGGAGTACGTGAAATCGC
TAATAAGGTCACGTGAAATCGCTAATCAAAAAGGCACGTGAGAACGCTAATAGCCCTTTCAGATCAACAG
CTTGCAAACACCCCTCGCTCCGGCAAGTAGTTACAGCAAGTAGTATGTTCAATTAGCTTTTCAATTATGA
ATATATATATCAATTATTGGTCGCCCTTGGCTTGTGGACAATGCGCTACGCGCACCGGCTCCGCCCGTGG
ACAACCGCAAGCGGTTGCCCACCGTCGAGCGCCTTTGCCCACAACCCGGCGGCCGGCCGCAACAGATCGT
TTTATAAATTTTTTTTTTTGAAAAAGAAAAAGCCCGAAAGGCGGCAACCTCTCGGGCTTCTGGATTTCCG
ATCCCCGGAATTA
Features (pLannotate 1.2.2; 20 found; start..end, strand, type, name):
     30..54      -  misc_feature   RB T-DNA repeat: right border repeat from nopaline C58 T-DNA
     62..186     +  rep_origin     RSF ori (fragment): Plasmids containing the RSF 1030 origin of replication can be propagated in E. coli cells that contain additional plasmids with compatible origins.
    188..280     +  CDS            lacI (fragment): lac repressor; lacI; The lac repressor binds to the lac operator to inhibit transcription in E. coli. This inhibition can be relieved by adding lactose or isopropyl-β-D-thiogalactopyranoside (IPTG).
    293..314     +  protein_bind   CAP binding site: CAP binding activates transcription in the presence of cAMP. E. coli catabolite activator protein
    329..359     +  promoter       lac promoter: promoter for the E. coli lac operon
    367..383     +  protein_bind   lac operator: The lac repressor binds to the lac operator to inhibit transcription in E. coli. This inhibition can be relieved by adding lactose or isopropyl-β-D-thiogalactopyranoside (IPTG). lac repressor encoded by lacI
    428..446     +  promoter       T3 promoter: promoter for bacteriophage T3 RNA polymerase
    459..487     +  misc_feature   MCS (fragment): pBluescript multiple cloning site
    501..519     -  promoter       T7 promoter: promoter for bacteriophage T7 RNA polymerase
    527..682     +  CDS            lacZα (fragment): LacZα fragment of β-galactosidase; lacZ fragment
    763..1108    +  promoter       CaMV 35S promoter: strong constitutive promoter from cauliflower mosaic virus
   1060..1106    +  promoter       minimal CaMV 35S promoter: minimal 35S promoter from cauliflower mosaic virus
   1119..2771    +  CDS            luciferase: firefly luciferase; luc+; enhanced luc+ version of the luciferase gene
   2841..3017    +  polyA_signal   CaMV poly(A) signal: cauliflower mosaic virus polyadenylation signal
   3025..3047    -  misc_feature   LB T-DNA repeat: left border repeat from nopaline C58 T-DNA (truncated)
   3114..3702    -  rep_origin     ori: high-copy-number ColE1/pMB1/pBR322/pUC origin of replication
   5061..5130    +  ncRNA          RNA-OUT: Accession: RF00240 - RNA-OUT
   5211..6026    -  CDS            KanR: aminoglycoside phosphotransferase; aph(3')-Ia; confers resistance to kanamycin in bacteria or G418 (Geneticin®) in eukaryotes
   6211..6312    +  CDS            TRA2_ECOLX (fragment): Protein predicted: Swiss-Prot protein existence level 4. Required for transposition of transposon Tn903. From Escherichia coli.
   6317..6752    +  rep_origin     pSa ori: origin of replication from bacterial plasmid pSa
