[The description below was written by a language model from this plasmid's Addgene catalogue record and pLannotate feature annotations shown in this document.]
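Description:
pGreenII 0579-1 (35S::LUC) is a small binary plant transformation vector built on the pGreenII 0000 backbone and derived in part from pGreenII 0800, with a recorded total size of about 5.5 kb. It is maintained at high copy in E. coli through a ColE1/pUC-type origin and selected with kanamycin via an aph(3')-Ia (KanR) gene located outside the T-DNA. A pSa origin is also annotated; in the pGreen system this supports replication in Agrobacterium, generally with replication functions supplied in trans by a helper plasmid, although the record does not describe the helper. No plant selectable marker is annotated within the T-DNA.

Between the nopaline-type right and left T-DNA border repeats lie remnants of a pBluescript-style cloning region (lac promoter/operator, T3 and T7 promoters, partial MCS and lacZα fragment), followed by the payload. This payload is a CaMV 35S promoter driving the enhanced luc+ version of firefly luciferase, terminated by the CaMV polyadenylation signal. The cassette therefore provides strong constitutive luciferase expression in plant cells. The depositor's comments tie the plasmid to a transient assay for recombination in plants, where a constitutively expressed intact luciferase would plausibly serve as a reporter or positive control, though its precise role is not stated.

Two sequence records accompany the entry. The 5,535-nt record matches the expected plasmid. The 6,873-nt record has an identical feature layout except for roughly 1.3 kb of extra sequence between the ColE1 origin and KanR, including an RNA-OUT annotation. This is consistent with the repository's note that an IS4 transposable element was found in a small fraction of the stock.
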