Addgene plasmid #44468: pGreenII 0579-1 (35S::LUC)
Depositing lab: Roger Hellens. Depositing organization: New Zealand Institute for Plant & Food Research.
Backbone
  Vector backbone: pGreenII 0000
  Backbone size w/o insert (bp): 3000
  Total vector size (bp): 5544
  Vector type: Plant Transformation
Growth in bacteria
  Bacterial resistance: Kanamycin, 50 μg/mL
  Growth temperature: 37°C
  Growth strain: DH5alpha
  Copy number: High Copy
Gene/Insert
  Gene/Insert name: A luciferase gene (alt names: LUC; Firefly-derived Luciferase)
  Species: Synthetic
  Promoter: 35S Promoter
  Cloning method: Restriction Enzyme; 5′ cloning site NotI (not destroyed); 3′ cloning site HpaI (destroyed during cloning)
  Sequencing primers: 5′ RAJ-198 (CTTAGTTTACCCGCCAATATATCCTGTCA); 3′ RAJ-199 (AGATCTTGGCAGGATATATTGTGGTGTAAC)
Resource information
  A portion of this plasmid was derived from a plasmid made by: This plasmid was derived from pGreenII 0800, which was obtained from Roger P. Hellens from the New Zealand Institute for Plant Breeding Research Limited
Terms and licenses: Academic/Nonprofit Terms; Industry Terms: Not Available to Industry
Depositor comments: Reference: Johnson RA, Hellens RP, Love DR (2011) A transient assay for recombination demonstrates that Arabidopsis SNM1 and XRCC3 enhance non-homologous recombination. Genetics and Molecular Research 10 (3):2104-2132. doi:10.4238/vol10-3gmr1347 Please note that Addgene identified an IS4 transposable element in a small percentage of the stock of this plasmid. Please select multiple colonies to isolate the plasmid without the insertion.
How to cite: pGreenII 0579-1 (35S::LUC) was a gift from Roger Hellens (Addgene plasmid # 44468 ; http://n2t.net/addgene:44468 ; RRID:Addgene_44468)
