>Addgene plasmid #44468 | pGreenII 0579-1 (35S::LUC) | addgene partial sequence | sequence record 65060 | M13_reverse_primer
AATTAACCCTCACTAAAGGGAACAAAAGCTGGAGCTCCACCGCGGTGGCGGCCGCTCTAGGTACCCAATT
CGCCCTATAGTGAGTCGTATTACGCGCGCTCACTGGCCGTCGTTTTACAACGTCGTGACTGGGAAAACCC
TGGCGTTACCCAACTTAATCGCCTTGCAGCACATCCCCCTTTCGCCAGCTGGCGTAATAGCGAAGAGGCC
CGCACCGATCGCCCTTCCCAACAGTTGCGCAGCCTGAATGGCGAATGGAAATTGTAAGCGTTAATGTTAT
CGTACCCCTACTCCAAAAATGTCAAAGATACAGTCTCAGAAGACCAAAGGGCTATTGAGACTTTTCAACA
AAGGGTAATTTCGGGAAACCTCCTCGGATTCCATTGCCCAGCTATCTGTCACTTCATCGAAAGGACAGTA
GAAAAGGAAGGTGGCTCCTACAAATGCCATCATTGCGATAAAGGAAAGGCTATCATTCAAGATGCCTCTG
CCGACAGTGGTCCCAAAGATGGACCCCCACCCACGAGGAGCATCGTGGAAAAAGAAGACGTTCCAACCAC
GTCTTCAAAGCAAGTGGATTGATGTGACATCTCCACTGACGTAAGGGATGACGCACAATCCCACTATCCT
TCGCAAGACCCTTCCTCTATATAAGGAAGTTCATTTCATTTGGAGAGGACAGCCCAAGCTCATGGAAGAC
GCCAAAAACATAAAGAAAGGCCCGGCGCCATTCTATCCGCTGGAAGATGGAACCGCTGGAGAGCAACTGC
ATAAGGCTATGAAGAGATACGCCCTGGTTCCTGGAACAATTGCTTTTACAGATGCACATATCGAGGTGGA
CATCACTTACGCTGAGTACTTCGAAATGTCCGTTCGGTTGGCAGAAGCTATGAAACGATATGGGCTGAAT
ACAAATCACAGAATCGTCGTATGCAGTGAAAACTCTCTTCAATTCTTTATGCCGGTGTTGGGCGCGTTAT
TTATCGGAGTTGCAGTTGCGCCCGCGAACGACATTTATAATGAACGTGAATTGCTCAACAGTATGGGCAT
TTCGCAGCCTACCGTGGTGTTCGTTTCC
